>Addgene plasmid #157237 | pD649-HAsp-KIR2DS3-COMP5AP-AviTag-9xHis | depositor full sequence | sequence record 303583 | Full Sequence
TTTCAATATTATTGAAGCATTTATCAGGGTTATTGTCTCATGAGCGGATACATATTTGAATGTATTTAGA
AAAATAAACAAATAGGGGTCAGTGTTACAACCAATTAACCAATTCTGAACATTATCGCGAGCCCATTTAT
ACCTGAATATGGCTCATAACACCCCTTGCTCATGACCAAAATCCCTTAACGTGAGTTACGCGCGCGTCGT
TCCACTGAGCGTCAGACCCCGTAGAAAAGATCAAAGGATCTTCTTGAGATCCTTTTTTTCTGCGCGTAAT
CTGCTGCTTGCAAACAAAAAAACCACCGCTACCAGCGGTGGTTTGTTTGCCGGATCAAGAGCTACCAACT
CTTTTTCCGAAGGTAACTGGCTTCAGCAGAGCGCAGATACCAAATACTGTTCTTCTAGTGTAGCCGTAGT
TAGCCCACCACTTCAAGAACTCTGTAGCACCGCCTACATACCTCGCTCTGCTAATCCTGTTACCAGTGGC
TGCTGCCAGTGGCGATAAGTCGTGTCTTACCGGGTTGGACTCAAGACGATAGTTACCGGATAAGGCGCAG
CGGTCGGGCTGAACGGGGGGTTCGTGCACACAGCCCAGCTTGGAGCGAACGACCTACACCGAACTGAGAT
ACCTACAGCGTGAGCTATGAGAAAGCGCCACGCTTCCCGAAGGGAGAAAGGCGGACAGGTATCCGGTAAG
CGGCAGGGTCGGAACAGGAGAGCGCACGAGGGAGCTTCCAGGGGGAAACGCCTGGTATCTTTATAGTCCT
GTCGGGTTTCGCCACCTCTGACTTGAGCGTCGATTTTTGTGATGCTCGTCAGGGGGGCGGAGCCTATGGA
AAAACGCCAGCAACGCGGCCTTTTTACGGTTCCTGGCCTTTTGCTGGCCTTTTGCTCACATGTTCTTTCC
TGCGTTATCCCCTGATTCTGTGGATAACCGTATTACCGCCTTTGAGTGAGCTGATACCGCTCGCCGCAGC
CGAACGACCGAGCGCAGCGAGTCAGTGAGCGAGGAAGCGGAAGGCGAGAGTAGGGAACTGCCAGGCATCA
AACTAAGCAGAAGGCCCCTGACGGATGGCCTTTTTGCGTTTCTACAAACTCTTTCTGTGTTGTAAAACGA
CGGCCAGTCTTAAGCTCGGGCCCCCTGGGCGGTTCTGATAACGAGTAATCGTTAATCCGCAAATAACGTA
AAAACCCGCTTCGGCGGGTTTTTTTATGGGGGGAGTTTAGGGAAAGAGCATTTGTCAGAATATTTAAGGG
CGCCTGTCACTTTGCTTGATATATGAGAATTATTTAACCTTATAAATGAGAAAAAAGCAACGCACTTTAA
ATAAGATACGTTGCTTTTTCGATTGATGAACACCTATAATTAAACTATTCATCTATTATTTATGATTTTT
TGTATATACAATATTTCTAGTTTGTTAAAGAGAATTAAGAAAATAAATCTCGAAAATAATAAAGGGAAAA
TCAGTTTTTGATATCAAAATTATACATGTCAACGATAATACAAAATATAATACAAACTATAAGATGTTAT
CAGTATTTATTATCATTTAGAATAAATTTTGTGTCGCCCTTAATTGTGAGCGGATAACAATTACGAGCTT
CATGCACAGTGGCGTTGACTCAATATTGGCCATTAGCCATATTATTCATTGGTTATATAGCATAAATCAA
TATTGGCTATTGGCCATTGCATACGTTGTATCTATATCATAATATGTACATTTATATTGGCTCATGTCCA
ATATGACCGCCATGTTGGCATTGATTATTGACTAGTTATTAATAGTAATCAATTACGGGGTCATTAGTTC
ATAGCCCATATATGGAGTTCCGCGTTACATAACTTACGGTAAATGGCCCGCCTGGCTGACCGCCCAACGA
CCCCCGCCCATTGACGTCAATAATGACGTATGTTCCCATAGTAACGCCAATAGGGACTTTCCATTGACGT
CAATGGGTGGAGTATTTACGGTAAACTGCCCACTTGGCAGTACATCAAGTGTATCATATGCCAAGTACGC
CCCCTATTGACGTCAATGACGGTAAATGGCCCGCCTGGCATTATGCCCAGTACATGACCTTATGGGACTT
TCCTACTTGGCAGTACATCTACGTATTAGTCATCGCTATTACCATGGTGATGCGGTTTTGGCAGTACATC
AATGGGCGTGGATAGCGGTTTGACTCACGGGGATTTCCAAGTCTCCACCCCATTGACGTCAATGGGAGTT
TGTTTTGGCACCAAAATCAACGGGACTTTCCAAAATGTCGTAACAACTCCGCCCCATTGACGCAAATGGG
CGGTAGGCGTGTACGGTGGGAGGTCTATATAAGCAGAGCTCGTTTAGTGAACCGTCAGATCGCCTGGAGA
CGCCATCCACGCTGTTTTGACCTCCATAGAAGACACCGGGACCGATCCAGCCTCCGCGGCCGGGAACGGT
GCATTGGAACGCGGATTCCCCGTGCCAAGAGTGACGTAAGTACCGCCTATAGAGTCTATAGGCCCACCCC
CTTGGCTTCGTTAGAACGCGGCTACAATTAATACATAACCTTATGTATCATACACATACGATTTAGGTGA
CACTATAGAATAACATCCACTTTGCCTTTCTCTCCACAGGTGTCCACTCCCAGGTCCAACTGCACCTCGG
TTCTATCGAAAACGCGCCTGCTAGCGCCACCATGAAGACCATCATTGCCCTGAGCTACATCTTCTGCCTG
GTGTTCGCTGCGGCCGCCCATGAGGGCTTTAGAAGAAAGCCTTCTCTGCTGGCTCACCCCGGCAGACTGG
TCAAGTCTGAAGAGACAGTGATCCTGCAGTGTTGGAGCGACGTGATGTTCGAGCACTTCCTGCTGCACAG
AGAGGGCACCTTCAACGACACACTGAGACTGATCGGCGAGCACATCGATGGCGTGTCCAAGGCCAATTTC
AGCATCGGCAGAATGAGACAGGACCTGGCCGGCACCTACAGATGTTATGGCTCTGTGCCTCACAGCCCCT
ACCAGTTTTCTGCCCCTAGCGACCCTCTGGACATCGTGATCACAGGACTGTACGAGAAGCCCAGCCTGTC
TGCTCAGCCTGGACCTACAGTTCTGGCCGGCGAAAGCGTGACACTGAGCTGTAGCAGCTGGTCCAGCTAC
GACATGTACCACCTGTCTACAGAGGGCGAAGCCCACGAGAGAAGATTCAGCGCCGGACCTAAAGTGAACG
GCACCTTCCAGGCCGATTTTCCACTGGGACCTGCCACACAAGGCGGCACATATAGATGCTTCGGCAGCTT
CCACGACAGCCCTTACGAGTGGTCTAAGAGCAGCGATCCTCTGCTGGTGTCCGTGACCGGCAATCCTAGC
AATAGCTGGCCTTCTCCAACCGAGCCTAGCAGCAAGACAGGCAACCCCAGACATCTGCATGGCGCGCCGG
AAGATCAAGTTGATCCAAGATTGATTGATGGCAAGGGCGGATCTCTGGAGGTGCTGTTCCAGGGACCAGG
CGGAAGCGGCAATCCCGGCGGCGATCTGGCCCCCCAGATGCTGCGCGAGCTGCAGGAGACCAATGCCGCC
CTGCAGGACGTGCGCGAGCTGCTGCGCCACCGCGTGAAGGAGATCACCTTCCTGAAGAACACCGTGATGG
AGTGCGACGCCTGCGGTATGCAGCCCTCTAGAGGCTCCGGCTCCATCATCCCAGTTGAGGAGGAGAACCC
GGACTTCTGGAACCGCGAGGCAGCCGAGGCCCTGGGTGCCGCCAAGAAGCTGCAGCCTGCACAGACAGCC
GCCAAGAACCTCATCATCTTCCTGGGCGATGGGATGGGGGTGTCTACGGTGACAGCTGCCAGGATCCTAA
AAGGGCAGAAGAAGGACAAACTGGGGCCTGAGATACCCCTGGCCATGGACCGCTTCCCATATGTGGCTCT
GTCCAAGACATACAATGTAGACAAACATGTGCCAGACAGTGGAGCCACAGCCACGGCCTACCTGTGCGGG
GTCAAGGGCAACTTCCAGACCATTGGCTTGAGTGCAGCCGCCCGCTTTAACCAGTGCAACACGACACGCG
GCAACGAGGTCATCTCCGTGATGAATCGGGCCAAGAAAGCAGGGAAGTCAGTGGGAGTGGTAACCACCAC
ACGAGTGCAGCACGCCTCGCCAGCCGGCACCTACGCCCACACGGTGAACCGCAACTGGTACTCGGACGCC
GACGTGCCTGCCTCGGCCCGCCAGGAGGGGTGCCAGGACATCGCTACGCAGCTCATCTCCAACATGGACA
TTGACGTGATCCTAGGTGGAGGCCGAAAGTACATGTTTCGCATGGGAACCCCAGACCCTGAGTACCCAGA
TGACTACAGCCAAGGTGGGACCAGGCTGGACGGGAAGAATCTGGTGCAGGAATGGCTGGCGAAGCGCCAG
GGTGCCCGGTATGTGTGGAACCGCACTGAGCTCATGCAGGCTTCCCTGGACCCGTCTGTGACCCATCTCA
TGGGTCTCTTTGAGCCTGGAGACATGAAATACGAGATCCACCGAGACTCCACACTGGACCCCTCCCTGAT
GGAGATGACAGAGGCTGCCCTGCGCCTGCTGAGCAGGAACCCCCGCGGCTTCTTCCTCTTCGTGGAGGGT
GGTCGCATCGACCATGGTCATCATGAAAGCAGGGCTTACCGGGCACTGACTGAGACGATCATGTTCGACG
ACGCCATTGAGAGGGCGGGCCAGCTCACCAGCGAGGAGGACACGCTGAGCCTCGTCACTGCCGACCACTC
CCACGTCTTCTCCTTCGGAGGCTACCCCCTGCGAGGGAGCTCCATCTTCGGGCTGGCCCCTGGCAAGGCC
CGGGACAGGAAGGCCTACACGGTCCTCCTATACGGAAACGGTCCAGGCTATGTGCTCAAGGACGGCGCCC
GGCCGGATGTTACCGAGAGCGAGAGCGGGAGCCCCGAGTATCGGCAGCAGTCAGCAGTGCCCCTGGACGA
AGAGACCCACGCAGGCGAGGACGTGGCGGTGTTCGCGCGCGGCCCGCAGGCGCACCTGGTTCACGGCGTG
CAGGAGCAGACCTTCATAGCGCACGTCATGGCCTTCGCCGCCTGCCTGGAGCCCTACACCGCCTGCGACC
TGGCGCCCCCCGCCGGCACCACCGACGCCGCGCACCCGGGTGGCGGAGGACTGAACGACATCTTCGAGGC
TCAGAAAATCGAATGGCACGAACATCACCATCACCATCACCATCACCATTAAGGCCGGCCTGTAGTCACT
GGCACAACGCGTTACCCGGTAAGCCAATCGGGTATACACGGTCGTCATACTGCAGACAGGGTTCTTCTAC
TTTGCAAGATAGTCTTGAGTAGTAAAATAAATAGATAGAGAAAATCAGCCTCGACTGTGCCTTCTAGTTG
CCAGCCATCTGTTGTTTGCCCCTCCCCCGTGCCTTCCTTGACCCTGGAAGGTGCCACTCCCACTGTCCTT
TCCTAATAAAATGAGGAAATTGCATCACAACACTCAACCCTATCTCGGTCTATTCTTTTGATTTATAAGG
GATTTTGCCGATTTCGGCCTATTGGTTAAAAAATGAGCTGATTTAACAAAAATTTAACGCGAATTAATTC
TGTGGAATGTGTGTCAGTTAGGGTGTGGAAAGTCCCCAGGCTCCCCAGCAGGCAGAAGTATGCAAAGCAT
GCATCTCAATTAGTCAGCAACCAGGTGTGGAAAGTCCCCAGGCTCCCCAGCAGGCAGAAGTATGCAAAGC
ATGCATCTCAATTAGTCAGCAACCATAGTCCCGCCCCTAACTCCGCCCATCCCGCCCCTAACTCCGCCCA
GTTCCGCCCATTCTCCGCCCCATGGCTGACTAATTTTTTTTATTTATGCAGAGGCCGAGGCCGCCTCTGC
CTCTGAGCTATTCCAGAAGTAGTGAGGAGGCTTTTTTGGAGGCCTAGGCTTTTGCAAAAAGCTCCCGGGA
GCTTGTATATCCATTTTCGGATCTGATCAGCACGTGTTGACAATTAATCATCGGCATAGTATATCGGCAT
AGTATAATACGACAAGGTGAGGAACTAAACCATGACCGAGTACAAGCCCACGGTGCGCCTCGCCACCCGC
GACGACGTCCCCAGGGCCGTACGCACCCTCGCCGCCGCGTTCGCCGACTACCCCGCCACGCGCCACACCG
TCGATCCGGACCGCCACATCGAGCGGGTCACCGAGCTGCAAGAACTCTTCCTCACGCGCGTCGGGCTCGA
CATCGGCAAGGTGTGGGTCGCGGACGACGGCGCCGCGGTGGCGGTCTGGACCACGCCGGAGAGCGTCGAA
GCGGGGGCGGTGTTCGCCGAGATCGGCCCGCGCATGGCCGAGTTGAGCGGTTCCCGGCTGGCCGCGCAGC
AACAGATGGAAGGCCTCCTGGCGCCGCACCGGCCCAAGGAGCCCGCGTGGTTCCTGGCCACCGTCGGCGT
CTCGCCCGACCACCAGGGCAAGGGTCTGGGCAGCGCCGTCGTGCTCCCCGGAGTGGAGGCGGCCGAGCGC
GCCGGGGTGCCCGCCTTCCTGGAGACATCCGCGCCCCGCAACCTCCCCTTCTACGAGCGGCTCGGCTTCA
CCGTCACCGCCGACGTCGAGGTGCCCGAAGGACCGCGCACCTGGTGCATGACCCGCAAGCCCGGTGCCTG
ACACGTGCTACGAGATTTCGATTCCACCGCCGCCTTCTATGAAAGGTTGGGCTTCGGAATCGTTTTCCGG
GACGCCGGCTGGATGATCCTCCAGCGCGGGGATCTCATGCTGGAGTTCTTCGCCCACCCCAACTTGTTTA
TTGCAGCTTATAATGGTTACAAATAAAGCAATAGCATCACAAATTTCACAAATAAAGCATTTTTTTCACT
GCATTCTAGTTGTGGTTTGTCCAAACTCATCAATGTATCTTATCATGTCTGTATACCGTCGACCTCTAGC
TAGAGCTTGGCGTAATCATGGTCATTACCAATGCTTAATCAGTGAGGCACCTATCTCAGCGATCTGTCTA
TTTCGTTCATCCATAGTTGCCTGACTCCCCGTCGTGTAGATAACTACGATACGGGAGGGCTTACCATCTG
GCCCCAGCGCTGCGATGATACCGCGAGAACCACGCTCACCGGCTCCGGATTTATCAGCAATAAACCAGCC
AGCCGGAAGGGCCGAGCGCAGAAGTGGTCCTGCAACTTTATCCGCCTCCATCCAGTCTATTAATTGTTGC
CGGGAAGCTAGAGTAAGTAGTTCGCCAGTTAATAGTTTGCGCAACGTTGTTGCCATCGCTACAGGCATCG
TGGTGTCACGCTCGTCGTTTGGTATGGCTTCATTCAGCTCCGGTTCCCAACGATCAAGGCGAGTTACATG
ATCCCCCATGTTGTGCAAAAAAGCGGTTAGCTCCTTCGGTCCTCCGATCGTTGTCAGAAGTAAGTTGGCC
GCAGTGTTATCACTCATGGTTATGGCAGCACTGCATAATTCTCTTACTGTCATGCCATCCGTAAGATGCT
TTTCTGTGACTGGTGAGTACTCAACCAAGTCATTCTGAGAATAGTGTATGCGGCGACCGAGTTGCTCTTG
CCCGGCGTCAATACGGGATAATACCGCGCCACATAGCAGAACTTTAAAAGTGCTCATCATTGGAAAACGT
TCTTCGGGGCGAAAACTCTCAAGGATCTTACCGCTGTTGAGATCCAGTTCGATGTAACCCACTCGTGCAC
CCAACTGATCTTCAGCATCTTTTACTTTCACCAGCGTTTCTGGGTGAGCAAAAACAGGAAGGCAAAATGC
CGCAAAAAAGGGAATAAGGGCGACACGGAAATGTTGAATACTCATATTCTTCCTT
Features (pLannotate 1.2.2; 24 found; start..end, strand, type, name):
    119..143     -  CDS            KanR (fragment): aminoglycoside phosphotransferase; aph(3')-Ia; confers resistance to kanamycin
    254..842     +  rep_origin     ori: high-copy-number ColE1/pMB1/pBR322/pUC origin of replication
   1067..1084    +  terminator     rrnB T2 terminator (fragment): transcription terminator T2 from the E. coli rrnB gene
   1109..1128    -  CDS            lacZα (fragment): LacZα fragment of β-galactosidase; lacZ fragment
   1584..1600    +  protein_bind   lac operator: The lac repressor binds to the lac operator to inhibit transcription in E. coli. This inhibition can be relieved by adding lactose or isopropyl-β-D-thiogalactopyranoside (IPTG). lac repressor encoded by lacI
   1843..2146    +  enhancer       CMV enhancer: human cytomegalovirus immediate early enhancer
   2147..2350    +  promoter       CMV promoter: human cytomegalovirus (CMV) immediate early promoter
   2486..2529    +  intron         CMV intron (fragment): modified intron A from human cytomegalovirus
   2581..2599    +  promoter       SP6 promoter: promoter for bacteriophage SP6 RNA polymerase
   2603..2640    +  CDS            IgH signal sequence (fragment): signal sequence from the mouse immunoglobulin heavy chain variable region
   2698..3420    +  CDS            KIR2DS1 (fragment): KI2S1_HUMAN - Also known as CD158H. Experimental evidence at protein level: Swiss-Prot protein existence level 1. Receptor on natural killer (NK) cells for some HLA-C alleles such as w6. Does not inhibit the activity of NK cells. From Homo sapiens (Human).
   3517..3696    +  CDS            Comp (fragment): COMP_RAT - Experimental evidence at protein level: Swiss-Prot protein existence level 1. May play a role in the structural integrity of cartilage via its interaction with other extracellular matrix proteins such as the collagens and fibronectin. Can mediate the interaction of chondrocytes with the cartilage extracellular matrix through interaction with cell surface integrin receptors. Could play a role in the pathogenesis of osteoarthritis. Potent suppressor of apoptosis in both primary chondrocytes and transformed cells. Suppresses apoptosis by blocking the activation of caspase-3 and by indu
   3684..5136    +  CDS            SEAP (fragment): secreted alkaline phosphatase from human placenta The natural enzyme has a C-terminal transmembrane sequence that is replaced by a GPI anchor.
   5161..5202    +  CDS            AviTag™ (fragment): peptide tag that allows for enzymatic biotinylation
   5206..5229    +  CDS            8xHis: 8xHis affinity tag
   5375..5486    +  polyA_signal   bGH poly(A) signal: bovine growth hormone polyadenylation signal
   5487..5595    +  rep_origin     f1 ori (fragment): f1 bacteriophage origin of replication; arrow indicates direction of (+) strand synthesis
   5609..5938    +  promoter       SV40 promoter: SV40 enhancer and early promoter
   5986..6033    +  promoter       EM7 promoter: synthetic bacterial promoter&nbsp
   6052..6651    +  CDS            PuroR (fragment): puromycin N-acetyltransferase; pac from Streptomyces; confers resistance to puromycin
   6661..6786    +  CDS            ble (fragment): BLE_KLEPN - Experimental evidence at protein level: Swiss-Prot protein existence level 1. Binding protein with a strong affinity to the bleomycin family of antibiotics. Binds to CL990; an antimitotic-antibiotic compound. From Klebsiella pneumoniae.
   6781..6902    +  polyA_signal   SV40 poly(A) signal: SV40 polyadenylation signal
   6955..7815    -  CDS            AmpR: β-lactamase; bla; confers resistance to ampicillin, carbenicillin, and related antibiotics
   7818..89      -  promoter       AmpR promoter (fragment) (across the origin): bla
