[The description below was written by a language model from this plasmid's Addgene catalogue record and pLannotate feature annotations shown in this document.]
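Description:
pD649-HAsp-KIR2DS3-COMP5AP-AviTag-9xHis is a mammalian expression plasmid built on the pD649 backbone for producing a secreted, tagged form of the extracellular domain of human KIR2DS3, an immunoglobulin-superfamily receptor. It is maintained in E. coli through a high-copy ColE1/pUC-type origin and selected with ampicillin via a complete β-lactamase gene. Short fragments of KanR, lacZα, an rrnB terminator and f1 ori annotated in the backbone appear to be non-functional remnants. An SV40 promoter/EM7 promoter unit drives a puromycin N-acetyltransferase sequence followed by a small ble fragment and an SV40 poly(A) signal, which could provide puromycin selection in mammalian cells, although the record does not describe this use.

The expression cassette uses the CMV enhancer and promoter with a CMV intron A fragment, followed by an SP6 promoter that also serves as a sequencing primer site. A signal sequence, called HAsp in the name but matched by the annotation software to a mouse IgH leader fragment, directs secretion. The KIR2DS3 ectodomain sits between retained NotI and AscI sites; the automated annotation labels it as the closely related paralogue KIR2DS1, probably reflecting homology. Downstream and in frame are the coiled-coil region of rat cartilage oligomeric matrix protein, which pentamerises the fusion, human placental alkaline phosphatase as an enzymatic reporter, an AviTag for site-specific biotinylation and a polyhistidine tag (9xHis by name, annotated as 8xHis), ending at a bGH poly(A) signal. Such a multivalent, enzyme-labelled ectodomain suits avidity-based detection of weak extracellular interactions, consistent with its origin in a human IgSF cell-surface interactome screen. The depositor notes that some plasmids in the collection may carry an IS4-like transposase upstream of CMV; none is annotated here.
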