Addgene plasmid #157237: pD649-HAsp-KIR2DS3-COMP5AP-AviTag-9xHis
Purpose: Mammalian expression of cell-surface protein extracellular domain fused to COMP5AP-AviTag-9xHis. Protein is secreted from cells.
Depositing lab: Chris Garcia. Depositing organization: Stanford University. Publication: A Human IgSF Cell-Surface Interactome Reveals a Complex Network of Protein-Protein Interactions. Wojtowicz WM, Vielmetter J, Fernandes RA, Siepe DH, Eastman CL, Chisholm GB, Cox S, Klock H, Anderson PW, Rue SM, Miller JJ, Glaser SM, Bragstad ML, Vance J, Lam AW, Lesley SA, Zinn K, Garcia KC. Cell. 2020 Aug 20;182(4):1027-1043.e17. doi: 10.1016/j.cell.2020.07.025. PubMed 32822567.
Backbone
  Vector backbone: pD649
  Backbone size w/o insert (bp): 7153
  Vector type: Mammalian Expression
Growth in bacteria
  Bacterial resistance: Ampicillin, 100 μg/mL
  Growth temperature: 37°C
  Growth strain: DH5alpha
  Copy number: High Copy
Gene/Insert
  Gene/Insert name: KIR2DS3 (alt name: KI2S3)
  Species: H. sapiens (human)
  Insert size (bp): 672
  Entrez Gene: KIR2DS3 (a.k.a. NKAT7)
  Promoter: CMV/SP6
  Tag / fusion protein: COMP5AP-AviTag-9xHis (C terminal on backbone)
  Cloning method: Restriction Enzyme; 5′ cloning site GCGGCCGC (not destroyed); 3′ cloning site GGCGCGCC (not destroyed)
  Sequencing primers: 5′ ATTTAGGTGACACTATAG; 3′ CGTCGCACTCCATCACGGTG
Resource information
  A portion of this plasmid was derived from a plasmid made by: synthesis by ThermoFisher
Terms and licenses: Academic/Nonprofit Terms; Industry Terms: Not Available to Industry
Depositor comments: Some plasmids in this collection may have an IS4-like element ISVsa5 family transposase upstream of the CMV promoter.
How to cite: pD649-HAsp-KIR2DS3-COMP5AP-AviTag-9xHis was a gift from Chris Garcia (Addgene plasmid # 157237 ; http://n2t.net/addgene:157237 ; RRID:Addgene_157237)
