>Addgene plasmid #157237 | pD649-HAsp-KIR2DS3-COMP5AP-AviTag-9xHis | depositor partial sequence | sequence record 303584 | insert (extracellular domain)
CATGAGGGCTTTAGAAGAAAGCCTTCTCTGCTGGCTCACCCCGGCAGACTGGTCAAGTCTGAAGAGACAG
TGATCCTGCAGTGTTGGAGCGACGTGATGTTCGAGCACTTCCTGCTGCACAGAGAGGGCACCTTCAACGA
CACACTGAGACTGATCGGCGAGCACATCGATGGCGTGTCCAAGGCCAATTTCAGCATCGGCAGAATGAGA
CAGGACCTGGCCGGCACCTACAGATGTTATGGCTCTGTGCCTCACAGCCCCTACCAGTTTTCTGCCCCTA
GCGACCCTCTGGACATCGTGATCACAGGACTGTACGAGAAGCCCAGCCTGTCTGCTCAGCCTGGACCTAC
AGTTCTGGCCGGCGAAAGCGTGACACTGAGCTGTAGCAGCTGGTCCAGCTACGACATGTACCACCTGTCT
ACAGAGGGCGAAGCCCACGAGAGAAGATTCAGCGCCGGACCTAAAGTGAACGGCACCTTCCAGGCCGATT
TTCCACTGGGACCTGCCACACAAGGCGGCACATATAGATGCTTCGGCAGCTTCCACGACAGCCCTTACGA
GTGGTCTAAGAGCAGCGATCCTCTGCTGGTGTCCGTGACCGGCAATCCTAGCAATAGCTGGCCTTCTCCA
ACCGAGCCTAGCAGCAAGACAGGCAACCCCAGACATCTGCAT
